>Addgene plasmid #179157 | PB-5'-ENGRAM | addgene full sequence | sequence record 356957 | Addgene NGS Result
CGTTCGCTCCAAGCTGGGCTGTGTGCACGAACCCCCCGTTCAGCCCGACCGCTGCGCCTTATCCGGTAAC
TATCGTCTTGAGTCCAACCCGGTAAGACACGACTTATCGCCACTGGCAGCAGCCACTGGTAACAGGATTA
GCAGAGCGAGGTATGTAGGCGGTGCTACAGAGTTCTTGAAGTGGTGGCCTAACTACGGCTACACTAGAAG
AACAGTATTTGGTATCTGCGCTCTGCTGAAGCCAGTTACCTTCGGAAAAAGAGTTGGTAGCTCTTGATCC
GGCAAACAAACCACCGCTGGTAGCGGTGGTTTTTTTGTTTGCAAGCAGCAGATTACGCGCAGAAAAAAAG
GATCTCAAGAAGATCCTTTGATCTTTTCTACGGGGTCTGACGCTCAGTGGAACGAAAACTCACGTTAAGG
GATTTTGGTCATGAGATTATCAAAAAGGATCTTCACCTAGATCCTTTTAAATTAAAAATGAAGTTTTAAA
TCAATCTAAAGTATATATGAGTAAACTTGGTCTGACAGTTACCAATGCTTAATCAGTGAGGCACCTATCT
CAGCGATCTGTCTATTTCGTTCATCCATAGTTGCCTGACTCCCCGTCGTGTAGATAACTACGATACGGGA
GGGCTTACCATCTGGCCCCAGTGCTGCAATGATACCGCGAGACCCACGCTCACCGGCTCCAGATTTATCA
GCAATAAACCAGCCAGCCGGAAGGGCCGAGCGCAGAAGTGGTCCTGCAACTTTATCCGCCTCCATCCAGT
CTATTAATTGTTGCCGGGAAGCTAGAGTAAGTAGTTCGCCAGTTAATAGTTTGCGCAACGTTGTTGCCAT
TGCTACAGGCATCGTGGTGTCACGCTCGTCGTTTGGTATGGCTTCATTCAGCTCCGGTTCCCAACGATCA
AGGCGAGTTACATGATCCCCCATGTTGTGCAAAAAAGCGGTTAGCTCCTTCGGTCCTCCGATCGTTGTCA
GAAGTAAGTTGGCCGCAGTGTTATCACTCATGGTTATGGCAGCACTGCATAATTCTCTTACTGTCATGCC
ATCCGTAAGATGCTTTTCTGTGACTGGTGAGTACTCAACCAAGTCATTCTGAGAATAGTGTATGCGGCGA
CCGAGTTGCTCTTGCCCGGCGTCAATACGGGATAATACCGCGCCACATAGCAGAACTTTAAAAGTGCTCA
TCATTGGAAAACGTTCTTCGGGGCGAAAACTCTCAAGGATCTTACCGCTGTTGAGATCCAGTTCGATGTA
ACCCACTCGTGCACCCAACTGATCTTCAGCATCTTTTACTTTCACCAGCGTTTCTGGGTGAGCAAAAACA
GGAAGGCAAAATGCCGCAAAAAAGGGAATAAGGGCGACACGGAAATGTTGAATACTCATACTCTTCCTTT
TTCAATATTATTGAAGCATTTATCAGGGTTATTGTCTCATGAGCGGATACATATTTGAATGTATTTAGAA
AAATAAACAAATAGGGGTTCCGCGCACATTTCCCCGAAAAGTGCCACCTAAATTGTAAGCGTTAATATTT
TGTTAAAATTCGCGTTAAATTTTTGTTAAATCAGCTCATTTTTTAACCAATAGGCCGAAATCGGCAAAAT
CCCTTATAAATCAAAAGAATAGACCGAGATAGGGT
[37 nt withheld, positions 1646-1682]
AAAGAACGTGGACTCCAACGTCAAAGG
[49 nt withheld, positions 1710-1758]
T
[91 nt withheld, positions 1760-1850]
G
[124 nt withheld, positions 1852-1975]
CCCATTCGCCATTCAGGCTGCGCAACTGTTGGGAAGGGCGATCGGTGCGGGCCTCTTCGCTATTACGCCA
GCTGGCGAAAGGGGGATGTGCTGCAAGGCGATTAAGTTGGGTAACGCCAGGGTTTTCCCAGTCACGACGT
TGTAAAACGACGGCCAGTGAGCGCGCCTCGTTCATTCACGTTTTTGAACCCGTGGAGGACGGGCAGACTC
GCGGTGCAAATGTGTTTTACAGCGTGATGGAGCAGATGAAGATGCTCGACACGCTGCAGAACACGCAGCT
AGATTAACCCTAGAAAGATAATCATATTGTGACGTACGTTAAAGATAATCATGTGTAAAATTGACGCATG
TGTTTTATCGGTCTGTATATCGAGGTTTATTTATTAATTTGAATAGATATTAAGTTTTATTATATTTACA
CTTACATACTAATAATAAATTCAACAAACAATTTATTTATGTTTATTTATTTATTAAAAAAAACAAAAAC
TCAAAATTTCTTCTATAAAGTAACAAAACTTTTATGAGGGACAGCCCCCCCCCAAAGCCCCCAGGGATGT
AATTACGTCCCTCCCCCGCTAGGGGGCAGCAGCGAGCCGCCCGGGGCTCCGCTCCGGTCCGGCGCTCCCC
CCGCATCCCCGAGCCGGCAGCGTGCGGGGACAGCCCGGGCACGGGGAAGGTGGCACGGGATCGCTTTCCT
CTGAACGCTTCTCGCTGCTCTTTGAGCCTGCAGACACCTGGGGGGATACGGGGAAAAGGCCTCCACGGCC
AGCTCTAGACCTGCAGGCACTAGAGGGTATATAATGGAAGCTCGACTTCCAGCTTGGCAATCCGGTACTG
TACCGGTCACTTGAGACGATTAAATGGACAGCATGCGTCTCAAGTCCGCCACCATGGACCACTACCTCGA
CATTCGCTTGCGACCGGACCCGGAATTTCCCCCGGCGCAACTCATGAGCGTGCTCTTCGGCAAGCTCCAC
CAGGCCCTGGTGGCACAGGGCGGGGACAGGATCGGCGTGAGCTTCCCCGACCTCGACGAAAGCCGCTCCC
GGCTGGGCGAGCGCCTGCGCATTCATGCCTCGGCGGACGACCTTCGTGCCCTGCTCGCCCGGCCCTGGCT
GGAAGGGTTGCGGGACCATCTGCAATTCGGAGAACCGGCAGTCGTGCCTCACCCCACACCGTACCGTCAG
GTCAGTCGGGTTCAGGCGAAAAGCAATCCGGAACGCCTGCGGCGGCGGCTCATGCGCCGGCACGATCTGA
GTGAGGAGGAGGCTCGGAAACGCATTCCCGATACGGTCGCGAGAGCCTTGGACCTGCCCTTCGTCACGCT
ACGCAGCCAGAGCACCGGACAGCACTTCCGTCTGTTCATCCGCCACGGGCCGTTGCAGGTGACGGCAGAG
GAAGGAGGATTCACCTGTTACGGGTTGAGCAAAGGAGGTTTCGTTCCCTGGTTCGGATCCCCCAAGAAGA
AGAGGAAAGTCTGATCAGTAGGGTTGTAAAGGTTTTTCTTTTCCTGAGAAAACAACCTTTTGTTTTCTCA
GGTTTTGCTTTTTGGCCTTTCCCTAGCTTTAAAAAAAAAAAAGCAAAACTCACCGAGGCAGTTCGTATCG
GTCTGCGAACACTGCCGTATAGGCAGCGTCGAGGGACCTAATAACTTCGAACTAAACTTGTTTATTGCAG
CTTATAATGGTTACAAATAAAGCAATAGCATCACAAATTTCACAAATAAAGCATTTTTTTCACTGCATTC
TAGTTGTGGTTTGTCCAAACTCATCAATGTATCTTATCATGTCTGGAATTGACTCAAATGATGTCAATTA
GTCTATCAGAAGCTCATCTGGTCTCCCTTCCGGGGGACAAGACATCCCTGTTTAATATTTAAACAGCAGT
GTTCCCAAACTGGGTTCTTATATCCCTTGCTCTGGTCAACCAGGTTGCAGGGTTTCCTGTCCTCACAGGA
ACGAAGTCCCTAAAGAAACAGTGGCAGCCAGGTTTAGCCCCGGAATTGACTGGATTCCTTTTTTAGGGCC
CATTGGTATGGCTTTTTCCCCGTATCCCCCCAGGTGTCTGCAGGCTCAAAGAGCAGCGAGAAGCGTTCAG
AGGAAAGCGATCCCGTGCCACCTTCCCCGTGCCCGGGCTGTCCCCGCACGCTGCCGGCTCGGGGATGCGG
GGGGAGCGCCGGACCGGAGCGGAGCCCCGGGCGGCTCGCTGCTGCCCCCTAGCGGGGGAGGGACGTAATT
ACATCCCTGGGGGCTTTGGGGGGGGGCTGTCCCTGATATCTATAACAAGAAAATATATATATAATAAGTT
ATCACGTAAGTAGAACATGAAATAACAATATAATTATCGTATGAGTTAAATCTTAAAAGTCACGTAAAAG
ATAATCATGCGTCATTTTGACTCACGCGGTCGTTATAGTTCAAAATCAGTGACACTTACCGCATTGACAA
GCACGCCTCACGGGAGCTCCAAGCGGCGACTGAGATGTCCTAAATGCACAGCGACGGATTCGCGCTATTT
AGAAAGAGAGAGCAATATTTCAAGAATGCATGCGTCAATTTTACGCAGACTATCTTTCTAGGGTTAATCT
AGCTGCATCAGGATCATATCGTCGGGTCTTTTTTCCGGCTCAGTCATCGCCCAAGCTGGCGCTATCTGGG
CATCGGGGAGGAAGAAGCCCGTGCCTTTTCCCGCGAGGTTGAAGCGGCATGGAAAGAGTTTGCCGAGGAT
GACTGCTGCTGCATTGACGTTGAGCGAAAACGCACGTTTACCATGATGATTCGGGAAGGTGTGGCCATGC
ACGCCTTTAACGGTGAACTGTTCGTTCAGGCCACCTGGGATACCAGTTCGTCGCGGCTTTTCCGGACACA
GTTCCGGATGGTCAGCCCGAAGCGCATCAGCAACCCGAACAATACCGGCGACAGCCGGAACTGCCGTGCC
GGTGTGCAGATTAATGACAGCGGTGCGGCGCTGGGATATTACGTCAGCGAGGACGGGTATCCTGGCTGGA
TGCCGCAGAAATGGACATGGATACCCCGTGAGTTACCCGGCGGGCGCGCTTGGCGTAATCATGGTCATAG
CTGTTTCCTGTGTGAAATTGTTATCCGCTCACAATTCCACACAACATACGAGCCGGAAGCATAAAGTGTA
AAGCCTGGGGTGCCTAATGAGTGAGCTAACTCACATTAATTGCGTTGCGCTCACTGCCCGCTTTCCAGTC
GGGAAACCTGTCGTGCCAGCTGCATTAATGAATCGGCCAACGCGCGGGGAGAGGCGGTTTGCGTATTGGG
CGCTCTTCCGCTTCCTCGCTCACTGACTCGCTGCGCTCGGTCGTTCGGCTGCGGCGAGCGGTATCAGCTC
ACTCAAAGGCGGTAATACGGTTATCCACAGAATCAGGGGATAACGCAGGAAAGAACATGTGAGCAAAAGG
CCAGCAAAAGGCCAGGAACCGTAAAAAGGCCGCGTTGCTGGCGTTTTTCCATAGGCTCCGCCCCCCTGAC
GAGCATCACAAAAATCGACGCTCAAGTCAGAGGTGGCGAAACCCGACAGGACTATAAAGATACCAGGCGT
TTCCCCCTGGAAGCTCCCTCGTGCGCTCTCCTGTTCCGACCCTGCCGCTTACCGGATACCTGTCCGCCTT
TCTCCCTTCGGGAAGCGTGGCGCTTTCTCATAGCTCACGCTGTAGGTATCTCAGTTCGGTGTAGGT
Features (pLannotate 1.2.2; 15 found; start..end, strand, type, name):
    529..1389    -  CDS            AmpR: β-lactamase; bla; confers resistance to ampicillin, carbenicillin, and related antibiotics
   1390..1494    -  promoter       AmpR promoter: bla
   1547..1975    -  rep_origin     f1 ori (sequence partly withheld): f1 bacteriophage origin of replication; arrow indicates direction of (+) strand synthesis
   1980..2135    -  CDS            lacZα (fragment): LacZα fragment of β-galactosidase; lacZ fragment
   2137..2256    +  CDS            B (fragment): PORTL_LAMBD - Experimental evidence at protein level: Swiss-Prot protein existence level 1. Forms the portal vertex of the capsid (PubMed:6228056, PubMed:6232391). This portal plays critical roles in head assembly, genome packaging, neck/tail attachment, and genome ejection (Probable). The portal protein multimerizes as a single ring-shaped homododecamer arranged around a central channel (PubMed:6232391). Binds to the terminase subunits to form the packaging machine (PubMed:7799432). From Escherichia phage lambda (Bacteriophage lambda).
   2766..2797    +  promoter       minP: minimal TATA-box promoter with low basal activity
   2869..3429    +  CDS            cas6f: CAS6_PSEAB - Also known as csy4. Experimental evidence at protein level: Swiss-Prot protein existence level 1. CRISPR (clustered regularly interspaced short palindromic repeat) is an adaptive immune system that provides protection against mobile genetic elements (viruses, transposable elements and conjugative plasmids). CRISPR clusters contain sequences complementary to antecedent mobile elements and target invading nucleic acids. CRISPR clusters are transcribed and processed into CRISPR RNA (crRNA). Processes pre-crRNA into individual crRNA units. Absolutely required for crRNA production or s
   3640..3761    +  polyA_signal   SV40 poly(A) signal: SV40 polyadenylation signal
   3779..3871    +  ncRNA          G-CSF SLDE: Accession: RF00183 - G-CSF factor stem-loop destabilising element (SLDE)
   4568..5035    +  CDS            B (fragment): PORTL_LAMBD - Experimental evidence at protein level: Swiss-Prot protein existence level 1. Forms the portal vertex of the capsid (PubMed:6228056, PubMed:6232391). This portal plays critical roles in head assembly, genome packaging, neck/tail attachment, and genome ejection (Probable). The portal protein multimerizes as a single ring-shaped homododecamer arranged around a central channel (PubMed:6232391). Binds to the terminase subunits to form the packaging machine (PubMed:7799432). From Escherichia phage lambda (Bacteriophage lambda).
   5073..5089    -  protein_bind   lac operator: The lac repressor binds to the lac operator to inhibit transcription in E. coli. This inhibition can be relieved by adding lactose or isopropyl-β-D-thiogalactopyranoside (IPTG). lac repressor encoded by lacI
   5097..5127    -  promoter       lac promoter: promoter for the E. coli lac operon
   5142..5163    -  protein_bind   CAP binding site: CAP binding activates transcription in the presence of cAMP. E. coli catabolite activator protein
   5176..5268    -  CDS            lacI (fragment): lac repressor; lacI; The lac repressor binds to the lac operator to inhibit transcription in E. coli. This inhibition can be relieved by adding lactose or isopropyl-β-D-thiogalactopyranoside (IPTG).
   5451..358     -  rep_origin     ori (across the origin): high-copy-number ColE1/pMB1/pBR322/pUC origin of replication
