[The description below was written by a language model from this plasmid's Addgene catalogue record and pLannotate feature annotations shown in this document.]
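Description:
PB-5'-ENGRAM is an empty-backbone piggyBac transposon plasmid for building 5' ENGRAM recorders, constructs designed to write the activity of signalling pathways or cis-regulatory elements into DNA in mammalian cells. It is catalogued as a mammalian expression, CRISPR and synthetic biology vector on a piggyBac-Puro backbone. In bacteria it is maintained with a ColE1/pUC-type origin and ampicillin resistance (AmpR with its bla promoter). An f1 origin and lacZα/lac promoter–operator remnants from the parental cloning vector are also present. The catalogue lists it as low copy even though the annotated origin is a high-copy type.

The annotated payload is a minimal TATA-box promoter (minP) with low basal activity, followed by a coding sequence for Cas6f (Csy4), the CRISPR endoribonuclease that cleaves RNA at its cognate hairpin, and then an SV40 polyadenylation signal. Because minP is weak by itself, it is the sort of promoter that becomes active when an enhancer or response element is cloned upstream. This fits the empty-backbone designation and the restriction-enzyme cloning method. In such a design, Csy4 would be expected to release a guide RNA from the Pol II transcript, linking regulatory element activity to an editing event. However, the feature table annotates no guide RNA, Csy4 hairpins or cloning site, so that arrangement is not confirmed by the record.

The table also does not annotate piggyBac terminal repeats or a puromycin cassette, despite the backbone name. Several stretches are unannotated or carry what are probably spurious hits (lambda portal protein fragments, a G-CSF destabilising element), and these regions may contain those elements. Stable genomic integration would require a piggyBac transposase supplied separately.
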