Addgene plasmid #179157: PB-5'-ENGRAM
Purpose: (Empty Backbone) piggyBac plasmid for 5' ENGRAM recorder
Depositing lab: Jay Shendure. Depositing organization: University of Washington. Publication: Symbolic recording of signalling and cis-regulatory element activity to DNA. Chen W, Choi J, Li X, Nathans JF, Martin B, Yang W, Hamazaki N, Qiu C, Lalanne JB, Regalado S, Kim H, Agarwal V, Nichols E, Leith A, Lee C, Shendure J. Nature. 2024 Aug;632(8027):1073-1081. doi: 10.1038/s41586-024-07706-4. Epub 2024 Jul 17. PubMed 39020177.
Backbone
  Vector backbone: piggyBac-Puro
  Vector type: Mammalian Expression, CRISPR, Synthetic Biology
  Promoter: minP
Growth in bacteria
  Bacterial resistance: Ampicillin, 100 μg/mL
  Growth temperature: 30°C
  Growth strain: NEB Stable
  Copy number: Low Copy
Gene/Insert
  Cloning method: Restriction Enzyme
  Sequencing primers: 5′ GGGGATACGGGGAAAAGGCCTCCACGGCCA; 3′ CGAAGTTATTAGGTCCCTCGACG
Terms and licenses: Academic/Nonprofit Terms; Industry Terms: Not Available to Industry
How to cite: PB-5'-ENGRAM was a gift from Jay Shendure (Addgene plasmid # 179157 ; http://n2t.net/addgene:179157 ; RRID:Addgene_179157)
